Addgene plasmid #218121: pJM154
Depositing lab: David Liu. Publication: Continuous evolution of compact protein degradation tags regulated by selective molecular glues. Mercer JAM, DeCarlo SJ, Roy Burman SS, Sreekanth V, Nelson AT, Hunkeler M, Chen PJ, Donovan KA, Kokkonda P, Tiwari PK, Shoba VM, Deb A, Choudhary A, Fischer ES, Liu DR. Science. 2024 Mar 15;383(6688):eadk4422. doi: 10.1126/science.adk4422. Epub 2024 Mar 15. PubMed 38484051.
Backbone
  Vector backbone: SC101
  Vector type: Luciferase
Growth in bacteria
  Bacterial resistance: Ampicillin, 100 μg/mL
  Growth temperature: 37°C
  Growth strain: DH5alpha
  Copy number: Low Copy
Gene/Insert 1
  Gene/Insert name: FKBP12
  Species: H. sapiens (human)
  Tag / fusion protein: 434cI_RR69 (N terminal on insert)
Gene/Insert 2
  Gene/Insert name: luxAB
Terms and licenses: Academic/Nonprofit Terms; Industry Terms: Not Available to Industry
How to cite: pJM154 was a gift from David Liu (Addgene plasmid # 218121 ; http://n2t.net/addgene:218121 ; RRID:Addgene_218121)
