[The description below was written by a language model from this plasmid's Addgene catalogue record and pLannotate feature annotations shown in this document.]
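Description:
pJM154 is a low-copy bacterial reporter plasmid built on a pSC101 backbone. It replicates in E. coli through the pSC101 origin together with the plasmid-encoded Rep101 (RepA) protein, and it is selected with ampicillin through a β-lactamase gene driven by its own bla promoter. The catalogue classifies it as a luciferase vector, and the annotated sequence of about 6.6 kb matches the deposited full-plasmid record.

The plasmid carries two payloads arranged in opposite orientations. One is a luxAB cassette encoding the two subunits of the Photorhabdus luminescens bacterial luciferase, which provides a luminescence readout. The other is human FKBP12 fused at its N terminus to a phage 434 cI-derived DNA-binding module that the record calls 434cI_RR69. The annotation tool detects this module as adjoining 434 cI and 434 Cro-like fragments, with a short FLAG-like segment lying between it and FKBP12. The Cro-like call may simply reflect homology to the related DNA-binding domain rather than a genuine Cro portion. rrnB T1 and T2 terminators insulate the transcription units. No promoter or operator is annotated for either the fusion protein or luxAB, so the record does not state how they are driven.

This layout, with a DNA-binding domain tethered to a bait protein beside a luciferase reporter, is consistent with a bacterial two-hybrid-style assay. In such an assay, a ligand-dependent interaction with FKBP12 would be reported as light output. That fits the associated publication on evolving compact, molecular-glue-regulated degradation tags, but the record does not spell out the plasmid's precise role or its partner constructs.
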