Features (pLannotate 1.2.2; 14 found; start..end, strand, type, name):
      1..951     -  CDS            Rep101: RepA protein needed for replication with the pSC101 origin; rep101
    999..1221    -  rep_origin     pSC101 ori: low-copy replication origin that requires the Rep101 protein
   1723..1758    -  terminator     rrnB T1 terminator (fragment): Escherichia coli rrnB; transcription terminator T1 from the E. coli rrnB gene
   1888..2967    +  CDS            luxA: LUXA1_PHOLU - Experimental evidence at protein level: Swiss-Prot protein existence level 1. Light-emitting reaction in luminous bacteria. From Photorhabdus luminescens (Xenorhabdus luminescens).
   3031..4011    +  CDS            LuxB: LuxB luciferase subunit; luxB; from the Photorhabdus luminescens bioluminescence operon
   4118..4440    -  CDS            FKBP (fragment): human FK506-binding protein FKBP12
   4440..4460    -  CDS            FLAG (fragment): FLAG® epitope tag, followed by an enterokinase cleavage site
   4479..4667    -  CDS            CRO (fragment): RCRO_BP434 - Experimental evidence at protein level: Swiss-Prot protein existence level 1. Cro represses genes normally expressed in early phage development and is necessary for the late stage of lytic growth. It does this by binding to the OL and OR operators regions normally used by the repressor protein for lysogenic maintenance. From Enterobacteria phage 434 (Bacteriophage 434).
   4668..4934    -  CDS            CI (fragment): RPC1_BP434 - Experimental evidence at protein level: Swiss-Prot protein existence level 1. Binds to two sets of three contiguous operator sites in the phage genome. From Enterobacteria phage 434 (Bacteriophage 434).
   5136..5163    -  terminator     rrnB T2 terminator: transcription terminator T2 from the E. coli rrnB gene
   5255..5341    -  terminator     rrnB T1 terminator: Escherichia coli rrnB; transcription terminator T1 from the E. coli rrnB gene
   5343..5458    -  ncRNA          5S rRNA: Accession: RF00001 - 5S ribosomal RNA
   5557..6417    -  CDS            AmpR: β-lactamase; bla; confers resistance to ampicillin, carbenicillin, and related antibiotics
   6418..6522    -  promoter       AmpR promoter: bla
>Addgene plasmid #218121 | pJM154 | addgene full sequence | sequence record 430015 | Addgene NGS Result
TCAGATCCTTCCGTATTTAGCCAGTATGTTCTCTAGTGTGGTTCGTTGTTTTTGCGTGAGCCATGAGAAC
GAACCATTGAGATCATGCTTACTTTGCATGTCACTCAAAAATTTTGCCTCAAAACTGGTGAGCTGAATTT
TTGCAGTTAAAGCATCGTGTAGTGTTTTTCTTAGTCCGTTACGTAGGTAGGAATCTGATGTAATGGTTGT
TGGTATTTTGTCACCATTCATTTTTATCTGGTTGTTCTCAAGTTCGGTTACGAGATCCATTTGTCTATCT
AGTTCAACTTGGAAAATCAACGTATCAGTCGGGCGGCCTCGCTTATCAACCACCAATTTCATATTGCTGT
AAGTGTTTAAATCTTTACTTATTGGTTTCAAAACCCATTGGTTAAGCCTTTTAAACTCATGGTAGTTATT
TTCAAGCATTAACATGAACTTAAATTCATCAAGGCTAATCTCTATATTTGCCTTGTGAGTTTTCTTTTGT
GTTAGTTCTTTTAATAACCACTCATAAATCCTCATAGAGTATTTGTTTTCAAAAGACTTAACATGTTCCA
GATTATATTTTATGAATTTTTTTAACTGGAAAAGATAAGGCAATATCTCTTCACTAAAAACTAATTCTAA
TTTTTCGCTTGAGAACTTGGCATAGTTTGTCCACTGGAAAATCTCAAAGCCTTTAACCAAAGGATTCCTG
ATTTCCACAGTTCTCGTCATCAGCTCTCTGGTTGCTTTAGCTAATACACCATAAGCATTTTCCCTACTGA
TGTTCATCATCTGAGCGTATTGGTTATAAGTGAACGATACCGTCCGTTCTTTCCTTGTAGGGTTTTCAAT
CGTGGGGTTGAGTAGTGCCACACAGCATAAAATTAGCTTGGTTTCATGCTCCGTTAAGTCATAGCGACTA
ATCGCTAGTTCATTTGCTTTGAAAACAACTAATTCAGACATACATCTCAATTGGTCTAGGTAATTTTAAT
CACTATACCAATTGAGATGGGCTAGTCAATGATAATTACTAGTCCTTTTCCTTTGAGTTGTGGGTATCTG
TAAATTCTGCTAGACCTTTGCTGGAAAACTTGTAAATTCTGCTAGACCCTCTGTAAATTCCGCTAGACCT
TTGTGTGTTTTTTTTGTTTATATTCAAGTGGTTATAATTTATAGAATAAAGAAAGAATAAAAAAAGATAA
AAAGAATAGATCCCAGCCCTGTGTATAACTCACTACTTTAGTCAGTTCCGCAGTATTACAAAAGGATGTC
GCAAACGCTGTTTGCTCCTCTACAAAACAGACCTTAAAACCCTAAAGGCTTAAGTAGCACCCTCGCAAGC
TCGGGCAAATCGCTGAATATTCCTTTTGTCTCCGACCATCAGGCACCTGAGTCGCTGTCTTTTTCGTGAC
ATTCAGTTCGCTGCGCTCACGGCTCTGGCAGTGAATGGGGGTAAATGGCACTACAGGCGCCTTTTATGGA
TTCATGCAAGGAAACTACCCATAATACAAGAAAAGCCCGTCACGGGCTTCTCAGGGCGTTTTATGGCGGG
TCTGCTATGTGGTGCTATCTGACTTTTTGCTGTTCAGCAGTTCCTGCCCTCTGATTTTCCAGTCTGACCA
CTTCGGATTATCCCGTGACAGGTCATTCAGACTGGCTAATGCACCCAGTAAGGCAGCGGTATCATCAACA
GGCTTACCCGTCGTACGGTCAAGAGGACATCCGGGCAAATGCAACGAAAGGCTCAGTCGAAAGACTGGGC
CTTTCGTTGCGCTGCGGAGACTTAGGGACCCTAATACAAGAAAGTTTGTTCATTAGGCACCCCGGGCTTT
ACTCGTAAAGCTTCCGGCGCGTATGTTGTGTCGACCGACCTGCAGGTGCAGTAAGGAGGAAAAAAAAATG
AAATTTGGAAACTTTTTGCTTACATACCAACCTCCCCAATTTTCCCAAACAGAGGTAATGAAACGTTTGG
TTAAATTAGGTCGCATCTCTGAGGAGTGTGGTTTTGATACCGTATGGTTACTGGAGCATCATTTCACGGA
GTTTGGTTTGCTTGGTAACCCTTATGTCGCTGCTGCATATTTACTTGGCGCGACTAAAAAATTGAATGTA
GGAACTGCCGCTATTGTTCTTCCCACAGCCCATCCAGTACGCCAACTTGAAGATGTGAATTTATTGGATC
AAATGTCAAAAGGACGATTTCGGTTTGGTATTTGCCGAGGGCTTTACAACAAGGACTTTCGCGTATTCGG
CACAGATATGAATAACAGTCGCGCCTTAGCGGAATGCTGGTACGGGCTGATAAAGAATGGCATGACAGAG
GGATATATGGAAGCTGATAATGAACATATCAAGTTCCATAAGGTAAAAGTAAACCCCGCGGCGTATAGCA
GAGGTGGCGCACCGGTTTATGTGGTGGCTGAATCAGCTTCGACGACTGAGTGGGCTGCTCAATTTGGCCT
ACCGATGATATTAAGTTGGATTATAAATACTAACGAAAAGAAAGCACAACTTGAGCTTTATAATGAAGTG
GCTCAAGAATATGGGCACGATATTCATAATATCGACCATTGCTTATCATATATAACATCTGTAGATCATG
ACTCAATTAAAGCGAAAGAGATTTGCCGGAAATTTCTGGGGCATTGGTATGATTCTTATGTGAATGCTAC
GACTATTTTTGATGATTCAGACCAAACAAGAGGTTATGATTTCAATAAAGGGCAGTGGCGTGACTTTGTA
TTAAAAGGACATAAAGATACTAATCGCCGTATTGATTACAGTTACGAAATCAATCCCGTGGGAACGCCGC
AGGAATGTATTGACATAATTCAAAAAGACATTGATGCTACAGGAATATCAAATATTTGTTGTGGATTTGA
AGCTAATGGAACAGTAGACGAAATTATTGCTTCCATGAAGCTCTTCCAGTCTGATGTCATGCCATTTCTT
AAAGAAAAACAACGTTCGCTATTATATTATGGCGGTGGCGGTAGCGGCGGTGGCGGTAGCGGCGGTGGCG
GTAGCGGCGGTGGCGGTAGCAAATTTGGATTGTTCTTCCTTAACTTCATCAATTCAACAACTGTTCAAGA
ACAGAGTATAGTTCGCATGCAGGAAATAACGGAGTATGTTGATAAGTTGAATTTTGAACAGATTTTAGTG
TATGAAAATCATTTTTCAGATAATGGTGTTGTCGGCGCTCCTCTGACTGTTTCTGGTTTTCTGCTCGGTT
TAACAGAGAAAATTAAAATTGGTTCATTAAATCACATCATTACAACTCATCATCCTGTCCGCATAGCGGA
GGAAGCTTGCTTATTGGATCAGTTAAGTGAAGGGAGATTTATTTTAGGGTTTAGTGATTGCGAAAAAAAA
GATGAAATGCATTTTTTTAATCGCCCGGTTGAATATCAACAGCAACTATTTGAAGAGTGTTATGAAATCA
TTAACGATGCTTTAACAACAGGCTATTGTAATCCAGATAACGATTTTTATAGCTTCCCTAAAATATCTGT
AAATCCCCATGCTTATACGCCAGGCGGACCTCGGAAATATGTAACAGCAACCAGTCATCATATTGTTGAG
TGGGCGGCCAAAAAAGGTATTCCTCTCATCTTTAAGTGGGATGATTCTAATGATGTTAGATATGAATATG
CTGAAAGATATAAAGCCGTTGCGGATAAATATGACGTTGACCTATCAGAGATAGACCATCAGTTAATGAT
ATTAGTTAACTATAACGAAGATAGTAATAAAGCTAAACAAGAGACGCGTGCATTTATTAGTGATTATGTT
CTTGAAATGCACCCTAATGAAAATTTCGAAAATAAACTTGAAGAAATAATTGCAGAAAACGCTGTCGGAA
ATTATACGGAGTGTATAACTGCGGCTAAGTTGGCAATTGAAAAGTGTGGTGCGAAAAGTGTATTGCTGTC
CTTTGAACCAATGAATGATTTGATGAGCCAAAAAAATGTAATCAATATTGTTGATGATAATATTAAGAAG
TACCACACGGAATATACCTAAACGGAGCCAATGTACGCAAAAAACCCCGCTTCAGCGGGGTTTTTTCGCC
AAAAAAAACCCCGCCCTGTCAGGGGCGGGGTTTTTTTTTAGGGCCCTACTGACTGTTATTCCAGTTTTAG
AAGCTCCACATCGAAGACGAGAGTGGCATGTGGTGGGATGATGCCTGGGTGCCCAGTGGCACCATAGGCA
TAATCTGGAGATATAGTCAGTTTGGCTCTCTGACCCACACTCATCTGGGCAACCCCTTCTTCCCAGCCTC
GGATCACCTCCTGCTTGCCTAGCATAAACTTAAAGGGCTTGTTTCTGTCCCGGGAGGAATCAAATTTCTT
TCCATCTTCAAGCATCCCGGTGTAGTGCACCACGCAGGTCTGGCCGCGCTTGGGGAAGGTGCGCCCGTCT
CCTGGGGAGATGGTTTCCACCTGCACTCCCTTGTCATCGTCGTCCTTGTAGTCAACATTCGAATCAGAGG
TGCCATTGAGCAGCCAGTCAACACTTACGCCAAGAGCTGACGCAAGTTCTGGTAAAAAGCGTGGTCGCTT
AGTTTTACCGTTTTCGAGCTGCTCTATAGACTGCTGGGTAGTCCCCACCTTTTGAGCAAGTTCAGCCTGG
TTAAGTCCAAGCTGAATTCTTTTGCTTTTTACCCTGCTGCTGATACTAGCTCTAACCATGCTAATCAATG
GATATTTCCCTTTGGGCTCAACGTGCCCAACAAATCTAACATTCGAATCAGAGGTGCCATTGAGCAGCCA
GTCAACACTTACGCCAAGAGCTGACGCAAGTTCTGGTAAAAAGCGTGGTCGCTTAGTTTTACCGTTTTCG
AGCTGCTCTATAGACTGCTGGGTAGTCCCCACCTTTTGAGCAAGTTCAGCCTGGTTAAGTCCAAGCTGAA
TTCTTTTGCTTTTTACCCTGCTGCTGATACTCATTTTTTTTTCCTCCTTACTCTAGTAAAAGTTAAACAA
AATTATTTGTAGAGGGAAACCGTTGTGGTCTCCCTGAATATAGATACCGAGCCTTATGCATGCCCGTAAA
GTTATCCAGCAACCACTCATAGACCTAGGGCAGCAGATAGGGACGACGTGGTGTTAGCTGTGCTCTAGAA
TCCTCAGCGAGTTTGTAGAAACGCAAAAAGGCCATCCGTCAGGATGGCCTTCTGCTTAATTTGATGCCTG
GCAGTTTATGGCGGGCGTCCTGCCCGCCACCCTCCGGGCCGTTGCTTCGCAACGTTCAAATCCGCTCCCG
GCGGATTTGTCCTACTCAGGAGAGCGTTCACCGACAAACAACAGATAAAACGAAAGGCCCAGTCTTTCGA
CTGAGCCTTTCGTTTTATTTGATGCCTGGCAGTTCCCTACTCTCGCATGGGGAGACCCCACACTACCATC
GGCGCTACGGCGTTTCACTTCTGAGTTCGGCATGGGGTCAGGTGGGACCACCGCGCTACTGCCGCCAGGC
AAATTCTGTTTTATCAGACCGCTTCTGCGTTCTGATTTAATCTGTATCAGGCTGAAAATCTTCTCTCATC
CGCCAAAACAGCCATGCCCATGGCGTTTACCAATGCTTAATCAGTGAGGCACCTATCTCAGCGATCTGTC
TATTTCGTTCATCCATAGTTGCCTGACTCCCCGTCGTGTAGATAACTACGATACGGGAGGGCTTACCATC
TGGCCCCAGTGCTGCAATGATACCGCGAGACCCACGCTCACCGGCTCCAGATTTATCAGCAATAAACCAG
CCAGCCGGAAGGGCCGAGCGCAGAAGTGGTCCTGCAACTTTATCCGCCTCCATCCAGTCTATTAATTGTT
GCCGGGAAGCTAGAGTAAGTAGTTCGCCAGTTAATAGTTTGCGCAACGTTGTTGCCATTGCTACAGGCAT
CGTGGTGTCACGCTCGTCGTTTGGTATGGCTTCATTCAGCTCCGGTTCCCAACGATCAAGGCGAGTTACA
TGATCCCCCATGTTGTGCAAAAAAGCGGTTAGCTCCTTCGGTCCTCCGATCGTTGTCAGAAGTAAGTTGG
CCGCAGTGTTATCACTCATGGTTATGGCAGCACTGCATAATTCTCTTACTGTCATGCCATCCGTAAGATG
CTTTTCTGTGACTGGTGAGTACTCAACCAAGTCATTCTGAGAATAGTGTATGCGGCGACCGAGTTGCTCT
TGCCCAGCGTCAATACGGGATAATACCGCGCCACATAGCAGAACTTTAAAAGTGCTCATCATTGGAAAAC
GTTCTTCGGGGCGAAAACTCTCAAGGATCTTACCGCTGTTGAGATCCAGTTCGATGTAACCCACTCGTGC
ACCCAACTGATCTTCAGCATCTTTTACTTTCACCAGCGTTTCTGGGTGAGCAAAAACAGGAAGGCAAAAT
GCCGCAAAAAAGGGAATAAGGGCGACACGGAAATGTTGAATACTCATACTCTTCCTTTTTCAATATTATT
GAAGCATTTATCAGGGTTATTGTCTCATGAGCGGATACATATTTGAATGTATTTAGAAAAATAAACAAAT
AGGGGTTCCGCGCACATTTCCCCGAAAAGTGCCACCTGACGTCTAAGAAACCATTATTATCATGACATTA
ACCTATAAAAATAGGCGTATCACGAGGCCCTTAGGCCAAATAGGCCGT
